Addgene plasmid #48874: 3xFNLDD/pCMV-7.1
Purpose: Expresses 3xFNLDD in mammalian cells
Depositing lab: Hodaka Fujii. Depositing organization: The University of Osaka. Publication: A Critical Role of the Thy28-MYH9 Axis in B Cell-Specific Expression of the Pax5 Gene in Chicken B Cells. Fujita T, Kitaura F, Fujii H. PLoS One. 2015 Jan 21;10(1):e0116579. doi: 10.1371/journal.pone.0116579. eCollection 2015. PONE-D-14-45451 PubMed 25607658.
Backbone
  Vector backbone: pCMV-7.1
  Backbone manufacturer: Sigma-Aldrich
  Backbone size w/o insert (bp): 4605
  Total vector size (bp): 5352
  Vector type: Mammalian Expression
Growth in bacteria
  Bacterial resistance: Ampicillin, 100 μg/mL
  Growth temperature: 30°C
  Growth strain: NEB Stable
  Copy number: High Copy
Gene/Insert
  Gene/Insert name: 3xFNLDD (alt name: 3xFLAG-NLS-LexA binding domain)
  Species: Synthetic
  Insert size (bp): 747
  Promoter: CMV promoter
  Tag / fusion protein: 3xFLAG tag (N terminal on insert); NLS (nuclear localization signal) (N terminal on insert)
  Cloning method: Restriction Enzyme; 5′ cloning site BamH I (destroyed during cloning); 3′ cloning site Sal I (not destroyed)
  Sequencing primers: 5′ AAT GTC GTA ATA ACC CCG CCC CGT TGA CGC; 3′ TAT TAG GAC AAG GCT GGT GGG CAC
Terms and licenses: Academic/Nonprofit Terms; Industry Terms: Not Available to Industry
Depositor comments: This plasmid is described in the following article: Efficient isolation of specific genomic regions by insertional chromatin immunoprecipitation (iChIP) with a second-generation tagged LexA DNA-binding domain. Toshitsugu Fujita, Hodaka Fujii Advances in Bioscience and Biotechnology, 2013 http://dx.doi.org/10.4236/abb.2012.35081
How to cite: 3xFNLDD/pCMV-7.1 was a gift from Hodaka Fujii (Addgene plasmid # 48874 ; http://n2t.net/addgene:48874 ; RRID:Addgene_48874)
