[The description below was written by a language model from this plasmid's Addgene catalogue record.]
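Description:
3xFNLDD/pCMV-7.1 is a mammalian expression plasmid built on the commercial pCMV-7.1 backbone, with a total size of about 5.35 kb, of which the insert accounts for 747 bp. It is maintained in E. coli as a high-copy plasmid under ampicillin selection. The record does not include a feature table, so the bacterial origin, polyadenylation signal and any other backbone elements are not itemised, and no mammalian selection marker is stated.

The payload is a synthetic open reading frame called 3xFNLDD, driven by the CMV promoter for strong constitutive expression in mammalian cells. It encodes a fusion of a triple FLAG epitope tag and a nuclear localization signal, both at the N-terminal end, joined to the DNA-binding domain of the bacterial LexA protein. The fragment was inserted by restriction cloning between BamHI, which was destroyed in the process, and SalI, which remains intact. In this design, the NLS directs the protein to the nucleus, the LexA domain recognises LexA-binding sequences, and the 3xFLAG tag provides a handle for immunoprecipitation with anti-FLAG antibody.

According to the depositor's comments, the construct is the second-generation tagged LexA DNA-binding domain developed for insertional chromatin immunoprecipitation (iChIP). This method isolates a specific genomic region, along with its associated molecules, by capturing the tagged LexA protein bound to it; LexA-binding elements must be placed at the locus of interest. The associated publication applied the approach to the study of B cell-specific Pax5 gene expression in chicken B cells.
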