>Addgene plasmid #48874 | 3xFNLDD/pCMV-7.1 | addgene partial sequence | sequence record 132672 | M13pUC-Rev 5'-AGCGGATAACAATTTCACACAGG-3'
GATTACGAATTTAATACGACTCACTATAGGGAATTAACTTTCTGGTTTTTCAGTTCCTCGAGGAGCTTTT
TGCAAAAGCCTAGGCCTCCAAAAAAGCCTCCTCACTACTTCTGGAATAGCTCAGAGGCCGAGGCGGCCTC
GGCCTCTGCATAAATAAAAAAAATTAGTCAGCCATGGGGCGGAGAATGGGCGGAACTGGGCGGAGTTAGG
GGCGGGATGGGCGGAGTTAGGGGCGGGACTATGGTTGCTGACTAATTGAGATGCATGCTTTGCATACTTC
TGCCTGCTGGGGAGCCTGGGGACTTTCCACACCTGGTTGCTGACTAATTGAGATGCATGCTTTGCATACT
TCTGCCTGCTGGGGAGCCTGGGGACTTTCCACACCCTAACTGACACACATTCCACAGCCAAGCTGGCCGC
GTACCCAATTCAACAGGCATCTACTGAGTGGACCCAACGCATGAGAGGACAGTGCCAAGCAAGCAACTCA
AATGTCCCACCGGTTGGGCATGGCCAGGTAGCCTATGCTGTGTCTGGACGTCCTCCTGCTGGTATAGTTA
TTTTAAAATCAGAAGGACAGGGAAGGGAGCAGTGGTTCACGCCTGTAATCCCAGCAATTTGGGAGGCCAA
GGTGGGTAGATCACCTGAGATTAGGAGTTGGAGACCAGCCTGGCCAATATGGTGAAACCCCGTCTCTACC
AAAAAAACAAAAATTAGCTGAGCCTGGTCATGCATGCCTGGAATCCCAACAACTCGGGAGGCTGAGGCAG
GAGAATCGCTTGAACCCAGGAGGCGGAGATTGCAGTGAGCCAAGATTGTGCCACTGCACTCCAGCTTGGT
TCCCAATAGACCCCGCAGGCCCTACAGGTTGTCTTCCCAACTTGCCCCTTGCTCCATACCACCCCCCTCC
ACCCCATAATATTATAGAAGGACACCTAGTCAGACAAAATGATGCAACTTAATTTTATTAGGACAAGGCT
GGTGGGCACTGGAGTGGCAACTTCCAGGGCCAGGAGAGGCACTGGG
