>Addgene plasmid #48874 | 3xFNLDD/pCMV-7.1 | addgene partial sequence | sequence record 132673 | CMV-F 5'-CGCAAATGGGCGGTAGGCGTG-3'
CTATATAAGCAGAGCTCGTTTAGTGAACCGTCAGAATTAACCATGGACTACAAAGACCATGACGGTGATT
ATAAAGATCATGACATCGATTACAAGGATGACGATGACAAGCTTGCGGCCGCGAATTCATCGATAGATCG
ATCCCCTCCAAAAAAGAAGAGAAAGGTCGAACCTGAGGGAATGAAAGCGTTAACGGCCAGGCAACAAGAG
GTGTTTGATCTCATCCGTGATCACATCAGCCAGACAGGTATGCCGCCGACGCGTGCGGAAATCGCGCAGC
GTTTGGGGTTCCGTTCCCCAAACGCGGCTGAAGAACATCTGAAGGCGCTGGCACGCAAAGGCGTTATTGA
AATTGTTTCCGGCGCATCACGCGGGATTCGTCTGTTGCAGGAAGAGGAAGAAGGGTTGCCGCTGGTAGGT
CGTGTGGCTGCCGGTGAACCACTTCTGGCGCAACAGCATATTGAAGGTCATTATCAGGTCGATCCTTCCT
TATTCAAGCCGAATGCTGATTTCCTGCTGCGCGTCAGCGGGATGTCGATGAAAGATATCGGCATTATGGA
TGGTGACTTGCTGGCAGTGCATAAAACTCAGGATGTACGTAACGGTCAGGTCGTTGTCGCACGTATTGAT
GACGAGGTTACCGTTAAGCGCCTGAAAAAACAGGGCAATAAAGTCGAACTGTTGCCAGAAAATAGCGAGT
TTAAACCAATTGTCGTAGATCTTCGTCAGCAGAGCTTCACCATTGAAGGGCTGGCGGTTGGGGTTATTCG
CAACGGCGACTGGCTGTAGTCGACTCTAGAGGATCCCGGGTGGCATCCCTGTGACCCCTCCCCAGTGCCT
CTCCTGGCCCTGGAAGTTGCCACTCCAGTGCCCACCAGCCTTGTCCTAATAAAATTAAGTTGCATCATTT
TGTCTGACTAGGTGTCCTTCTATAATATTATGGGGTGGAGGGGGG
