LOCUS       Exported 5352 bp ds-DNA circular SYN 12-MAY-2021
DEFINITION  Expresses 3xFNLDD in mammalian cells.
ACCESSION   .
VERSION     .
KEYWORDS    3xFNLDD/pCMV-7.1
SOURCE      synthetic DNA construct
  ORGANISM  synthetic DNA construct
REFERENCE   1 (bases 1 to 5352)
  AUTHORS   Fujita T, Kitaura F, Fujii H
  TITLE     A Critical Role of the Thy28-MYH9 Axis in B Cell-Specific Expression
            of the Pax5 Gene in Chicken B Cells.
  JOURNAL   PLoS One. 2015 Jan 21;10(1):e0116579. doi:
            10.1371/journal.pone.0116579. eCollection 2015.
  PUBMED    25607658
REFERENCE   2 (bases 1 to 5352)
  AUTHORS   .
  TITLE     Direct Submission
  JOURNAL   Exported May 12, 2021 from SnapGene Server 1.1.58
            http://www.snapgene.com
FEATURES             Location/Qualifiers
     source          1..5352
                     /organism="synthetic DNA construct"
                     /mol_type="other DNA"
     primer_bind     126..148
                     /label=M13/pUC Forward
                     /note="In lacZ gene"
     primer_bind     140..157
                     /label=M13 Forward
                     /note="In lacZ gene. Also called M13-F20 or M13 (-21)
                     Forward"
     primer_bind     141..157
                     /label=M13 fwd
                     /note="common sequencing primer, one of multiple similar
                     variants"
     enhancer        318..697
                     /label=CMV enhancer
                     /note="human cytomegalovirus immediate early enhancer"
     promoter        698..901
                     /label=CMV promoter
                     /note="human cytomegalovirus (CMV) immediate early
                     promoter"
     primer_bind     852..872
                     /label=CMV-F
                     /note="Human CMV immediate early promoter, forward primer"
     CDS             931..996
                     /codon_start=1
                     /product="three tandem FLAG(R) epitope tags, followed by an
                     enterokinase cleavage site"
                     /label=3xFLAG
                     /translation="DYKDHDGDYKDHDIDYKDDDDK"
     CDS             1033..1053
                     /codon_start=1
                     /product="nuclear localization signal of SV40 (simian virus
                     40) large T antigen"
                     /label=SV40 NLS
                     /translation="PKKKRKV"
     CDS             1066..1674
                     /codon_start=1
                     /gene="lexA"
                     /product="E. coli DNA-binding protein that represses genes
                     involved in the SOS response to DNA damage"
                     /label=LexA
                     /note="The N-terminal DNA-binding domain recognizes the
                     16-bp palindromic sequence 5'-CTGTATATATATACAG-3'."
                     /translation="MKALTARQQEVFDLIRDHISQTGMPPTRAEIAQRLGFRSPNAAEE
                     HLKALARKGVIEIVSGASRGIRLLQEEEEGLPLVGRVAAGEPLLAQQHIEGHYQVDPSL
                     FKPNADFLLRVSGMSMKDIGIMDGDLLAVHKTQDVRNGQVVVARIDDEVTVKRLKKQGN
                     KVELLPENSEFKPIVVDLRQQSFTIEGLAVGVIRNGDWL"
     primer_bind     1609..1630
                     /label=LexA
                     /note="LexA DNA binding domain, forward primer"
     polyA_signal    1693..2315
                     /label=hGH poly(A) signal
                     /note="human growth hormone polyadenylation signal"
     primer_bind     complement(1892..1911)
                     /label=hGH-PA-R
                     /note="Human growth hormone terminator, reverse primer"
     primer_bind     complement(2339..2359)
                     /label=pBABE 3'
                     /note="SV40 enhancer, reverse primer for pBABE vectors"
     promoter        2344..2673
                     /label=SV40 promoter
                     /note="SV40 enhancer and early promoter"
     rep_origin      2524..2659
                     /label=SV40 ori
                     /note="SV40 origin of replication"
     primer_bind     2586..2605
                     /label=SV40pro-F
                     /note="SV40 promoter/origin, forward primer"
     primer_bind     complement(2711..2730)
                     /label=T7
                     /note="T7 promoter, forward primer"
     promoter        complement(2712..2730)
                     /label=T7 promoter
                     /note="promoter for bacteriophage T7 RNA polymerase"
     primer_bind     complement(2744..2760)
                     /label=M13 rev
                     /note="common sequencing primer, one of multiple similar
                     variants"
     primer_bind     complement(2744..2760)
                     /label=M13 Reverse
                     /note="In lacZ gene. Also called M13-rev"
     primer_bind     complement(2757..2779)
                     /label=M13/pUC Reverse
                     /note="In lacZ gene"
     protein_bind    2768..2784
                     /label=lac operator
                     /bound_moiety="lac repressor encoded by lacI"
                     /note="The lac repressor binds to the lac operator to
                     inhibit transcription in E. coli. This inhibition can be
                     relieved by adding lactose or
                     isopropyl-beta-D-thiogalactopyranoside (IPTG)."
     promoter        complement(2792..2822)
                     /label=lac promoter
                     /note="promoter for the E. coli lac operon"
     protein_bind    2837..2858
                     /label=CAP binding site
                     /bound_moiety="E. coli catabolite activator protein"
                     /note="CAP binding activates transcription in the presence
                     of cAMP."
     primer_bind     complement(2975..2992)
                     /label=L4440
                     /note="L4440 vector, forward primer"
     rep_origin      complement(3146..3734)
                     /direction=LEFT
                     /label=ori
                     /note="high-copy-number ColE1/pMB1/pBR322/pUC origin of
                     replication"
     primer_bind     complement(3226..3245)
                     /label=pBR322ori-F
                     /note="pBR322 origin, forward primer"
     CDS             complement(3905..4765)
                     /codon_start=1
                     /gene="bla"
                     /product="beta-lactamase"
                     /label=AmpR
                     /note="confers resistance to ampicillin, carbenicillin, and
                     related antibiotics"
                     /translation="MSIQHFRVALIPFFAAFCLPVFAHPETLVKVKDAEDQLGARVGYI
                     ELDLNSGKILESFRPEERFPMMSTFKVLLCGAVLSRIDAGQEQLGRRIHYSQNDLVEYS
                     PVTEKHLTDGMTVRELCSAAITMSDNTAANLLLTTIGGPKELTAFLHNMGDHVTRLDRW
                     EPELNEAIPNDERDTTMPVAMATTLRKLLTGELLTLASRQQLIDWMEADKVAGPLLRSA
                     LPAGWFIADKSGAGERGSRGIIAALGPDGKPSRIVVIYTTGSQATMDERNRQIAEIGAS
                     LIKHW"
     primer_bind     4528..4547
                     /label=Amp-R
                     /note="Ampicillin resistance gene, reverse primer"
     promoter        complement(4766..4870)
                     /gene="bla"
                     /label=AmpR promoter
     rep_origin      4897..5352
                     /direction=RIGHT
                     /label=f1 ori
                     /note="f1 bacteriophage origin of replication; arrow
                     indicates direction of (+) strand synthesis"
     primer_bind     complement(4984..5003)
                     /label=F1ori-R
                     /note="F1 origin, reverse primer"
     primer_bind     5194..5215
                     /label=F1ori-F
                     /note="F1 origin, forward primer"
ORIGIN
        1 ccattcgcca ttcaggctgc gcaactgttg ggaagggcga tcggtgcggg cctcttcgct
       61 attacgccag ctggcgaaag ggggatgtgc tgcaaggcga ttaagttggg taacgccagg
      121 gttttcccag tcacgacgtt gtaaaacgac ggccagtgcc aagctgatct atacattgaa
      181 tcaatattgg caattagcca tattagtcat tggttatata gcataaatca atattggcta
      241 ttggccattg catacgttgt atctatatca taatatgtac atttatattg gctcatgtcc
      301 aatatgaccg ccatgttgac attgattatt gactagttat taatagtaat caattacggg
      361 gtcattagtt catagcccat atatggagtt ccgcgttaca taacttacgg taaatggccc
      421 gcctggctga ccgcccaacg acccccgccc attgacgtca ataatgacgt atgttcccat
      481 agtaacgcca atagggactt tccattgacg tcaatgggtg gagtatttac ggtaaactgc
      541 ccacttggca gtacatcaag tgtatcatat gccaagtccg ccccctattg acgtcaatga
      601 cggtaaatgg cccgcctggc attatgccca gtacatgacc ttacgggact ttcctacttg
      661 gcagtacatc tacgtattag tcatcgctat taccatggtg atgcggtttt ggcagtacac
      721 caatgggcgt ggatagcggt ttgactcacg gggatttcca agtctccacc ccattgacgt
      781 caatgggagt ttgttttggc accaaaatca acgggacttt ccaaaatgtc gtaataaccc
      841 cgccccgttg acgcaaatgg gcggtaggcg tgtacggtgg gaggtctata taagcagagc
      901 tcgtttagtg aaccgtcaga attaaccatg gactacaaag accatgacgg tgattataaa
      961 gatcatgaca tcgattacaa ggatgacgat gacaagcttg cggccgcgaa ttcatcgata
     1021 gatcgatccc ctccaaaaaa gaagagaaag gtcgaacctg agggaatgaa agcgttaacg
     1081 gccaggcaac aagaggtgtt tgatctcatc cgtgatcaca tcagccagac aggtatgccg
     1141 ccgacgcgtg cggaaatcgc gcagcgtttg gggttccgtt ccccaaacgc ggctgaagaa
     1201 catctgaagg cgctggcacg caaaggcgtt attgaaattg tttccggcgc atcacgcggg
     1261 attcgtctgt tgcaggaaga ggaagaaggg ttgccgctgg taggtcgtgt ggctgccggt
     1321 gaaccacttc tggcgcaaca gcatattgaa ggtcattatc aggtcgatcc ttccttattc
     1381 aagccgaatg ctgatttcct gctgcgcgtc agcgggatgt cgatgaaaga tatcggcatt
     1441 atggatggtg acttgctggc agtgcataaa actcaggatg tacgtaacgg tcaggtcgtt
     1501 gtcgcacgta ttgatgacga ggttaccgtt aagcgcctga aaaaacaggg caataaagtc
     1561 gaactgttgc cagaaaatag cgagtttaaa ccaattgtcg tagatcttcg tcagcagagc
     1621 ttcaccattg aagggctggc ggttggggtt attcgcaacg gcgactggct gtagtcgact
     1681 ctagaggatc ccgggtggca tccctgtgac ccctccccag tgcctctcct ggccctggaa
     1741 gttgccactc cagtgcccac cagccttgtc ctaataaaat taagttgcat cattttgtct
     1801 gactaggtgt ccttctataa tattatgggg tggagggggg tggtatggag caaggggcaa
     1861 gttgggaaga caacctgtag ggcctgcggg gtctattggg aaccaagctg gagtgcagtg
     1921 gcacaatctt ggctcactgc aatctccgcc tcctgggttc aagcgattct cctgcctcag
     1981 cctcccgagt tgttgggatt ccaggcatgc atgaccaggc tcagctaatt tttgtttttt
     2041 tggtagagac ggggtttcac catattggcc aggctggtct ccaactccta atctcaggtg
     2101 atctacccac cttggcctcc caaattgctg ggattacagg cgtgaaccac tgctcccttc
     2161 cctgtccttc tgattttaaa ataactatac cagcaggagg acgtccagac acagcatagg
     2221 ctacctggcc atgcccaacc ggtgggacat ttgagttgct tgcttggcac tgtcctctca
     2281 tgcgttgggt ccactcagta gatgcctgtt gaattgggta cgcggccagc ttggctgtgg
     2341 aatgtgtgtc agttagggtg tggaaagtcc ccaggctccc cagcaggcag aagtatgcaa
     2401 agcatgcatc tcaattagtc agcaaccagg tgtggaaagt ccccaggctc cccagcaggc
     2461 agaagtatgc aaagcatgca tctcaattag tcagcaacca tagtcccgcc cctaactccg
     2521 cccatcccgc ccctaactcc gcccagttcc gcccattctc cgccccatgg ctgactaatt
     2581 ttttttattt atgcagaggc cgaggccgcc tcggcctctg agctattcca gaagtagtga
     2641 ggaggctttt ttggaggcct aggcttttgc aaaaagctcc tcgaggaact gaaaaaccag
     2701 aaagttaatt ccctatagtg agtcgtatta aattcgtaat catgtcatag ctgtttcctg
     2761 tgtgaaattg ttatccgctc acaattccac acaacatacg agccggaagc ataaagtgta
     2821 aagcctgggg tgcctaatga gtgagctaac tcacattaat tgcgttgcgc tcactgcccg
     2881 ctttccagtc gggaaacctg tcgtgccagc tgcattaatg aatcggccaa cgcgcgggga
     2941 gaggcggttt gcgtattggg cgctcttccg cttcctcgct cactgactcg ctgcgctcgg
     3001 tcgttcggct gcggcgagcg gtatcagctc actcaaaggc ggtaatacgg ttatccacag
     3061 aatcagggga taacgcagga aagaacatgt gagcaaaagg ccagcaaaag gccaggaacc
     3121 gtaaaaaggc cgcgttgctg gcgtttttcc ataggctccg cccccctgac gagcatcaca
     3181 aaaatcgacg ctcaagtcag aggtggcgaa acccgacagg actataaaga taccaggcgt
     3241 ttccccctgg aagctccctc gtgcgctctc ctgttccgac cctgccgctt accggatacc
     3301 tgtccgcctt tctcccttcg ggaagcgtgg cgctttctca tagctcacgc tgtaggtatc
     3361 tcagttcggt gtaggtcgtt cgctccaagc tgggctgtgt gcacgaaccc cccgttcagc
     3421 ccgaccgctg cgccttatcc ggtaactatc gtcttgagtc caacccggta agacacgact
     3481 tatcgccact ggcagcagcc actggtaaca ggattagcag agcgaggtat gtaggcggtg
     3541 ctacagagtt cttgaagtgg tggcctaact acggctacac tagaagaaca gtatttggta
     3601 tctgcgctct gctgaagcca gttaccttcg gaaaaagagt tggtagctct tgatccggca
     3661 aacaaaccac cgctggtagc ggtggttttt ttgtttgcaa gcagcagatt acgcgcagaa
     3721 aaaaaggatc tcaagaagat cctttgatct tttctacggg gtctgacgct cagtggaacg
     3781 aaaactcacg ttaagggatt ttggtcatga gattatcaaa aaggatcttc acctagatcc
     3841 ttttaaatta aaaatgaagt tttaaatcaa tctaaagtat atatgagtaa acttggtctg
     3901 acagttacca atgcttaatc agtgaggcac ctatctcagc gatctgtcta tttcgttcat
     3961 ccatagttgc ctgactcccc gtcgtgtaga taactacgat acgggagggc ttaccatctg
     4021 gccccagtgc tgcaatgata ccgcgagacc cacgctcacc ggctccagat ttatcagcaa
     4081 taaaccagcc agccggaagg gccgagcgca gaagtggtcc tgcaacttta tccgcctcca
     4141 tccagtctat taattgttgc cgggaagcta gagtaagtag ttcgccagtt aatagtttgc
     4201 gcaacgttgt tgccattgct acaggcatcg tggtgtcacg ctcgtcgttt ggtatggctt
     4261 cattcagctc cggttcccaa cgatcaaggc gagttacatg atcccccatg ttgtgcaaaa
     4321 aagcggttag ctccttcggt cctccgatcg ttgtcagaag taagttggcc gcagtgttat
     4381 cactcatggt tatggcagca ctgcataatt ctcttactgt catgccatcc gtaagatgct
     4441 tttctgtgac tggtgagtac tcaaccaagt cattctgaga atagtgtatg cggcgaccga
     4501 gttgctcttg cccggcgtca atacgggata ataccgcgcc acatagcaga actttaaaag
     4561 tgctcatcat tggaaaacgt tcttcggggc gaaaactctc aaggatctta ccgctgttga
     4621 gatccagttc gatgtaaccc actcgtgcac ccaactgatc ttcagcatct tttactttca
     4681 ccagcgtttc tgggtgagca aaaacaggaa ggcaaaatgc cgcaaaaaag ggaataaggg
     4741 cgacacggaa atgttgaata ctcatactct tcctttttca atattattga agcatttatc
     4801 agggttattg tctcatgagc ggatacatat ttgaatgtat ttagaaaaat aaacaaatag
     4861 gggttccgcg cacatttccc cgaaaagtgc cacctgnnnn nnnnnnnnnn nnnnnnnnnn
     4921 nnnnnnnnnn nnnnnnnnnn nnnnnnnnnn nnnnnnnnnn nnnnnnnnnn nnnnnnnnnn
     4981 nnnnnnnnnn nnnnnnnnnn nnnnnnnnnn nnnnnnnnnn cnnnnnnnnn nnnnnnnnnn
     5041 nnnnnnnnnn nnnnnnnnnn nnnnnnnnnn nnnnnnnnnn nnnnnnnnnn nnnnnnnnnn
     5101 nnnnnnnnnn nnannnnnnn nnnnnnnnnn nnnnnnnnnn nnnnnnnnnn nnnnnnnnnn
     5161 nncctttgac gttggagtcc acgttcttta atagtggact cttgttccaa actggaacaa
     5221 cactcaaccc tatctcggtc tattcttttg atttataagg gattttgccg atttcggcct
     5281 attggttaaa aaatgagctg atttaacaaa aatttaacgc gaattttaac aaaatattaa
     5341 cgcttacaat tt
//
